Addgene plasmid #13003: pcDNA3.1/Myc-His(-)-HSulf-1
Depositing lab: Steven Rosen. Depositing organization: University of California, San Francisco (UCSF). Publication: Cloning and characterization of two extracellular heparin-degrading endosulfatases in mice and humans. Morimoto-Tomita M, Uchimura K, Werb Z, Hemmerich S, Rosen SD. J Biol Chem. 2002 Dec 20. 277(51):49175-85. 10.1074/jbc.M205131200 PubMed 12368295.
Backbone
  Vector backbone: pcDNA3.1/Myc-His(-)
  Backbone manufacturer: Invitrogen
  Backbone size w/o insert (bp): 5500
  Vector type: Mammalian Expression
  Selectable markers: Neomycin (select with G418)
Growth in bacteria
  Bacterial resistance: Ampicillin, 100 μg/mL
  Growth temperature: 37°C
  Growth strain: DH5alpha
  Copy number: High Copy
Gene/Insert
  Gene/Insert name: human sulfatase 1 (alt name: HSulf-1)
  Species: H. sapiens (human)
  Insert size (bp): 2600
  Entrez Gene: SULF1 (a.k.a. SULF-1)
  Cloning method: Restriction Enzyme; 5′ cloning site XhoI (not destroyed); 3′ cloning site XbaI (not destroyed)
  Sequencing primers: 5′ T7
Terms and licenses: Academic/Nonprofit Terms; Industry Terms: Not Available to Industry
How to cite: pcDNA3.1/Myc-His(-)-HSulf-1 was a gift from Steven Rosen (Addgene plasmid # 13003 ; http://n2t.net/addgene:13003 ; RRID:Addgene_13003)
