[The description below was written by a language model from this plasmid's Addgene catalogue record and pLannotate feature annotations shown in this document.]
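Description:
pcDNA3.1/Myc-His(-)-HSulf-1 is a mammalian expression plasmid built on the Invitrogen pcDNA3.1/Myc-His(-) backbone and carrying the human SULF1 (HSulf-1) cDNA. The sequenced record is about 8.1 kb, consistent with a roughly 5.5 kb backbone plus a 2.6 kb insert cloned between XhoI and XbaI sites, both of which are retained. In E. coli it replicates from a high-copy ColE1/pUC-type origin and is selected with ampicillin through the β-lactamase gene. An f1 origin is also present, which permits single-stranded DNA production.

The SULF1 open reading frame sits downstream of the human cytomegalovirus immediate early enhancer and promoter and is followed by the bovine growth hormone polyadenylation signal, giving strong constitutive expression in transfected mammalian cells. A T7 promoter between the CMV promoter and the insert serves as a sequencing primer site and could support in vitro transcription. The backbone name implies C-terminal Myc and 6xHis tags. The annotation detects a short His-tag-like match (labelled as a capTEV fragment) just after the coding region but does not call a Myc epitope, and the record does not say whether the insert is fused in frame to these tags. A separate cassette, with the SV40 early promoter driving the neomycin phosphotransferase gene and an SV40 polyadenylation signal, allows G418 selection of stable cell lines. Several small annotated fragments (HIV-1 LTR, ble, lacI, lac promoter region) look like backbone remnants or incidental matches rather than functional parts.

SULF1 encodes an extracellular endosulfatase that removes 6-O-sulfate from glucosamine residues within heparin and heparan sulfate, thereby modulating heparin-dependent growth factor signalling. The plasmid comes from work on cloning and characterizing the mouse and human enzymes.
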