Features (pLannotate 1.2.2; 21 found; start..end, strand, type, name):
     30..82      -  misc_feature   bom (fragment): basis of mobility region from pBR322
    237..616     +  enhancer       CMV enhancer: human cytomegalovirus immediate early enhancer
    617..820     +  promoter       CMV promoter: human cytomegalovirus (CMV) immediate early promoter
    816..849     +  LTR            5' LTR (truncated) (fragment): truncated 5' long terminal repeat (LTR) from HIV-1
    865..883     +  promoter       T7 promoter: promoter for bacteriophage T7 RNA polymerase
    932..3544    +  CDS            SULF1: SULF1_HUMAN - Also known as KIAA1077. Experimental evidence at protein level: Swiss-Prot protein existence level 1. Exhibits arylsulfatase activity and highly specific endoglucosamine-6-sulfatase activity. It can remove sulfate from the C- 6 position of glucosamine within specific subregions of intact heparin. Diminishes HSPG (heparan sulfate proteoglycans) sulfation, inhibits signaling by heparin-dependent growth factors, diminishes proliferation, and facilitates apoptosis in response to exogenous stimulation. From Homo sapiens (Human).
   3617..3634    +  CDS            capTEV™ (fragment): composite tag for in vivo biotinylation, TEV protease cleavage, and 6xHis tagging
   3684..3908    +  polyA_signal   bGH poly(A) signal: bovine growth hormone polyadenylation signal
   3912..3933    +  promoter       SV40 promoter (fragment): SV40 enhancer and early promoter
   3954..4382    +  rep_origin     f1 ori (sequence partly withheld): f1 bacteriophage origin of replication; arrow indicates direction of (+) strand synthesis
   4396..4725    +  promoter       SV40 promoter: SV40 enhancer and early promoter
   4792..5583    +  CDS            neo: KKA2_KLEPN - Also known as kan, nptII. Experimental evidence at protein level: Swiss-Prot protein existence level 1. Resistance to kanamycin, neomycin, paromomycin, ribostamycin, butirosin and gentamicin B. From Klebsiella pneumoniae.
   5607..5765    +  CDS            ble (fragment): BLE_KLEPN - Experimental evidence at protein level: Swiss-Prot protein existence level 1. Binding protein with a strong affinity to the bleomycin family of antibiotics. Binds to CL990; an antimitotic-antibiotic compound. From Klebsiella pneumoniae.
   5760..5881    +  polyA_signal   SV40 poly(A) signal: SV40 polyadenylation signal
   5954..5970    -  protein_bind   lac operator: The lac repressor binds to the lac operator to inhibit transcription in E. coli. This inhibition can be relieved by adding lactose or isopropyl-β-D-thiogalactopyranoside (IPTG). lac repressor encoded by lacI
   5978..6008    -  promoter       lac promoter: promoter for the E. coli lac operon
   6023..6044    -  protein_bind   CAP binding site: CAP binding activates transcription in the presence of cAMP. E. coli catabolite activator protein
   6057..6149    -  CDS            lacI (fragment): lac repressor; lacI; The lac repressor binds to the lac operator to inhibit transcription in E. coli. This inhibition can be relieved by adding lactose or isopropyl-β-D-thiogalactopyranoside (IPTG).
   6332..6920    -  rep_origin     ori: high-copy-number ColE1/pMB1/pBR322/pUC origin of replication
   7091..7951    -  CDS            AmpR: β-lactamase; bla; confers resistance to ampicillin, carbenicillin, and related antibiotics
   7952..8056    -  promoter       AmpR promoter: bla
>Addgene plasmid #13003 | pcDNA3.1/Myc-His(-)-HSulf-1 | addgene full sequence | sequence record 322824 | Addgene NGS Result
TCGACGGATCGGGAGATCTCCCGATCCCCTATGGTGCACTCTCAGTACAATCTGCTCTGATGCCGCATAG
TTAAGCCAGTATCTGCTCCCTGCTTGTGTGTTGGAGGTCGCTGAGTAGTGCGCGAGCAAAATTTAAGCTA
CAACAAGGCAAGGCTTGACCGACAATTGCATGAAGAATCTGCTTAGGGTTAGGCGTTTTGCGCTGCTTCG
CGATGTACGGGCCAGATATACGCGTTGACATTGATTATTGACTAGTTATTAATAGTAATCAATTACGGGG
TCATTAGTTCATAGCCCATATATGGAGTTCCGCGTTACATAACTTACGGTAAATGGCCCGCCTGGCTGAC
CGCCCAACGACCCCCGCCCATTGACGTCAATAATGACGTATGTTCCCATAGTAACGCCAATAGGGACTTT
CCATTGACGTCAATGGGTGGAGTATTTACGGTAAACTGCCCACTTGGCAGTACATCAAGTGTATCATATG
CCAAGTACGCCCCCTATTGACGTCAATGACGGTAAATGGCCCGCCTGGCATTATGCCCAGTACATGACCT
TATGGGACTTTCCTACTTGGCAGTACATCTACGTATTAGTCATCGCTATTACCATGGTGATGCGGTTTTG
GCAGTACATCAATGGGCGTGGATAGCGGTTTGACTCACGGGGATTTCCAAGTCTCCACCCCATTGACGTC
AATGGGAGTTTGTTTTGGCACCAAAATCAACGGGACTTTCCAAAATGTCGTAACAACTCCGCCCCATTGA
CGCAAATGGGCGGTAGGCGTGTACGGTGGGAGGTCTATATAAGCAGAGCTCTCTGGCTAACTAGAGAACC
CACTGCTTACTGGCTTATCGAAATTAATACGACTCACTATAGGGAGACCCAAGCTGGCTAGCGTTTAAAC
GGGCCCTCTAGACTCGAGACAATGAAGTATTCTTGCTGTGCTCTGGTTTTGGCTGTCCTGGGCACAGAAT
TGCTGGGAAGCCTCTGTTCGACTGTCAGATCCCCGAGGTTCAGAGGACGGATACAGCAGGAACGAAAAAA
CATCCGACCCAACATTATTCTTGTGCTTACCGATGATCAAGATGTGGAGCTGGGGTCCCTGCAAGTCATG
AACAAAACGAGAAAGATTATGGAACATGGGGGGGCCACCTTCATCAATGCCTTTGTGACTACACCCATGT
GCTGCCCGTCACGGTCCTCCATGCTCACCGGGAAGTATGTGCACAATCACAATGTCTACACCAACAACGA
GAACTGCTCTTCCCCCTCGTGGCAGGCCATGCATGAGCCTCGGACTTTTGCTGTATATCTTAACAACACT
GGCTACAGAACAGCCTTTTTTGGAAAATACCTCAATGAATATAATGGCAGCTACATCCCCCCTGGGTGGC
GAGAATGGCTTGGATTAATCAAGAATTCTCGCTTCTATAATTACACTGTTTGTCGCAATGGCATCAAAGA
AAAGCATGGATTTGATTATGCAAAGGACTACTTCACAGACTTAATCACTAACGAGAGCATTAATTACTTC
AAAATGTCTAAGAGAATGTATCCCCATAGGCCCGTTATGATGGTGATCAGCCACGCTGCGCCCCACGGCC
CCGAGGACTCAGCCCCACAGTTTTCTAAACTGTACCCCAATGCTTCCCAACACATAACTCCTAGTTATAA
CTATGCACCAAATATGGATAAACACTGGATTATGCAGTACACAGGACCAATGCTGCCCATCCACATGGAA
TTTACAAACATTCTACAGCGCAAAAGGCTCCAGACTTTGATGTCAGTGGATGATTCTGTGGAGAGGCTGT
ATAACATGCTCGTGGAGACGGGGGAGCTGGAGAATACTTACATCATTTACACCGCCGACCATGGTTACCA
TATTGGGCAGTTTGGACTGGTCAAGGGGAAATCCATGCCATATGACTTTGATATTCGTGTGCCTTTTTTT
ATTCGTGGTCCAAGTGTAGAACCAGGATCAATAGTCCCACAGATCGTTCTCAACATTGACTTGGCCCCCA
CGATCCTGGATATTGCTGGGCTCGACACACCTCCTGATGTGGACGGCAAGTCTGTCCTCAAACTTCTGGA
CCCAGAAAAGCCAGGTAACAGGTTTCGAACAAACAAGAAGGCCAAAATTTGGCGTGATACATTCCTAGTG
GAAAGAGGCAAATTTCTACGTAAGAAGGAAGAATCCAGCAAGAATATCCAACAGTCAAATCACTTGCCCA
AATATGAACGGGTCAAAGAACTATGCCAGCAGGCCAGGTACCAGACAGCCTGTGAACAACCGGGGCAGAA
GTGGCAATGCATTGAGGATACATCTGGCAAGCTTCGAATTCACAAGTGTAAAGGACCCAGTGACCTGCTC
ACAGTCCGGCAGAGCACGCGGAACCTCTACGCTCGCGGCTTCCATGACAAAGACAAAGAGTGCAGTTGTA
GGGAGTCTGGTTACCGTGCCAGCAGAAGCCAAAGAAAGAGTCAACGGCAATTCTTGAGAAACCAGGGGAC
TCCAAAGTACAAGCCCAGATTTGTCCATACTCGGCAGACACGTTCCTTGTCCGTCGAATTTGAAGGTGAA
ATATATGACATAAATCTGGAAGAAGAAGAAGAATTGCAAGTGTTGCAACCAAGAAACATTGCTAAGCGTC
ATGATGAAGGCCACAAGGGGCCAAGAGATCTCCAGGCTTCCAGTGGTGGCAACAGGGGCAGGATGCTGGC
AGATAGCAGCAACGCCGTGGGCCCACCTACCACTGTCCGAGTGACACACAAGTGTTTTATTCTTCCCAAT
GACTCTATCCATTGTGAGAGAGAACTGTACCAATCGGCCAGAGCGTGGAAGGACCATAAGGCATACATTG
ACAAAGAGATTGAAGCTCTGCAAGATAAAATTAAGAATTTAAGAGAAGTGAGAGGACATCTGAAGAGAAG
GAAGCCTGAGGAATGTAGCTGCAGTAAACAAAGCTATTACAATAAAGAGAAAGGTGTAAAAAAGCAAGAG
AAATTAAAGAGCCATCTTCACCCATTCAAGGAGGCTGCTCAGGAAGTAGATAGCAAACTGCAACTTTTCA
AGGAGAACAACCGTAGGAGGAAGAAGGAGAGGAAGGAGAAGAGACGGCAGAGGAAGGGGGAAGAGTGCAG
CCTGCCTGGCCTCACTTGCTTCACGCATGACAACAACCACTGGCAGACAGCCCCGTTCTGGAACCTGGGA
TCTTTCTGTGCTTGCACGAGTTCTAACAATAACACCTACTGGTGTTTGCGTACAGTTAATGAGACGCATA
ATTTTCTTTTCTGTGAGTTTGCTACTGGCTTTTTGGAGTATTTTGATATGAATACAGATCCTTATCAGCT
CACAAATACAGTGCACACGGTAGAACGAGGCATTTTGAATCAGCTACACGTACAACTAATGGAGCTCAGA
AGCTGTCAAGGATATAAGCAGTGCAACCCAAGACCTAAGAATCTTGATGTTGGAAATAAAGATGGAGGAA
GCTATGACCTACACAGAGGACAGTTATGGGATGGATGGGAAGGGGATCCGAGCTCGGTACCAAGCTTTCT
AGAACAAAAACTCATCTCAGAAGAGGATCTGAATAGCGCCGTCGACCATCATCATCATCATCATTGAGTT
TAAACGGTCTCCAGCTTAAGTTTAAACCGCTGATCAGCCTCGACTGTGCCTTCTAGTTGCCAGCCATCTG
TTGTTTGCCCCTCCCCCGTGCCTTCCTTGACCCTGGAAGGTGCCACTCCCACTGTCCTTTCCTAATAAAA
TGAGGAAATTGCATCGCATTGTCTGAGTAGGTGTCATTCTATTCTGGGGGGTGGGGTGGGGCAGGACAGC
AAGGGGGAGGATTGGGAAGACAATAGCAGGCATGCTGGGGATGCGGTGGGCTCTATGGCTTCTGAGGCGG
AAAGAACCAGCTGGGGCTCTAGGGGGTATCCCC
[124 nt withheld, positions 3954-4077]
C
[91 nt withheld, positions 4079-4169]
A
[49 nt withheld, positions 4171-4219]
CCTTTGACGTTGGAGTCCACGTTCTTT
[37 nt withheld, positions 4247-4283]
ACCCTATCTCGGTCTATTCTTTTGATTTATAAGGGATTTTGCCGATTTCGGCCTATTGGTTAAAAAATGA
GCTGATTTAACAAAAATTTAACGCGAATTAATTCTGTGGAATGTGTGTCAGTTAGGGTGTGGAAAGTCCC
CAGGCTCCCCAGCAGGCAGAAGTATGCAAAGCATGCATCTCAATTAGTCAGCAACCAGGTGTGGAAAGTC
CCCAGGCTCCCCAGCAGGCAGAAGTATGCAAAGCATGCATCTCAATTAGTCAGCAACCATAGTCCCGCCC
CTAACTCCGCCCATCCCGCCCCTAACTCCGCCCAGTTCCGCCCATTCTCCGCCCCATGGCTGACTAATTT
TTTTTATTTATGCAGAGGCCGAGGCCGCCTCTGCCTCTGAGCTATTCCAGAAGTAGTGAGGAGGCTTTTT
TGGAGGCCTAGGCTTTTGCAAAAAGCTCCCGGGAGCTTGTATATCCATTTTCGGATCTGATCAAGAGACA
GGATGAGGATCGTTTCGCATGATTGAACAAGATGGATTGCACGCAGGTTCTCCGGCCGCTTGGGTGGAGA
GGCTATTCGGCTATGACTGGGCACAACAGACAATCGGCTGCTCTGATGCCGCCGTGTTCCGGCTGTCAGC
GCAGGGGCGCCCGGTTCTTTTTGTCAAGACCGACCTGTCCGGTGCCCTGAATGAACTGCAGGACGAGGCA
GCGCGGCTATCGTGGCTGGCCACGACGGGCGTTCCTTGCGCAGCTGTGCTCGACGTTGTCACTGAAGCGG
GAAGGGACTGGCTGCTATTGGGCGAAGTGCCGGGGCAGGATCTCCTGTCATCTCACCTTGCTCCTGCCGA
GAAAGTATCCATCATGGCTGATGCAATGCGGCGGCTGCATACGCTTGATCCGGCTACCTGCCCATTCGAC
CACCAAGCGAAACATCGCATCGAGCGAGCACGTACTCGGATGGAAGCCGGTCTTGTCGATCAGGATGATC
TGGACGAAGAGCATCAGGGGCTCGCGCCAGCCGAACTGTTCGCCAGGCTCAAGGCGCGCATGCCCGACGG
CGAGGATCTCGTCGTGACCCATGGCGATGCCTGCTTGCCGAATATCATGGTGGAAAATGGCCGCTTTTCT
GGATTCATCGACTGTGGCCGGCTGGGTGTGGCGGACCGCTATCAGGACATAGCGTTGGCTACCCGTGATA
TTGCTGAAGAGCTTGGCGGCGAATGGGCTGACCGCTTCCTCGTGCTTTACGGTATCGCCGCTCCCGATTC
GCAGCGCATCGCCTTCTATCGCCTTCTTGACGAGTTCTTCTGAGCGGGACTCTGGGGTTCGAAATGACCG
ACCAAGCGACGCCCAACCTGCCATCACGAGATTTCGATTCCACCGCCGCCTTCTATGAAAGGTTGGGCTT
CGGAATCGTTTTCCGGGACGCCGGCTGGATGATCCTCCAGCGCGGGGATCTCATGCTGGAGTTCTTCGCC
CACCCCAACTTGTTTATTGCAGCTTATAATGGTTACAAATAAAGCAATAGCATCACAAATTTCACAAATA
AAGCATTTTTTTCACTGCATTCTAGTTGTGGTTTGTCCAAACTCATCAATGTATCTTATCATGTCTGTAT
ACCGTCGACCTCTAGCTAGAGCTTGGCGTAATCATGGTCATAGCTGTTTCCTGTGTGAAATTGTTATCCG
CTCACAATTCCACACAACATACGAGCCGGAAGCATAAAGTGTAAAGCCTGGGGTGCCTAATGAGTGAGCT
AACTCACATTAATTGCGTTGCGCTCACTGCCCGCTTTCCAGTCGGGAAACCTGTCGTGCCAGCTGCATTA
ATGAATCGGCCAACGCGCGGGGAGAGGCGGTTTGCGTATTGGGCGCTCTTCCGCTTCCTCGCTCACTGAC
TCGCTGCGCTCGGTCGTTCGGCTGCGGCGAGCGGTATCAGCTCACTCAAAGGCGGTAATACGGTTATCCA
CAGAATCAGGGGATAACGCAGGAAAGAACATGTGAGCAAAAGGCCAGCAAAAGGCCAGGAACCGTAAAAA
GGCCGCGTTGCTGGCGTTTTTCCATAGGCTCCGCCCCCCTGACGAGCATCACAAAAATCGACGCTCAAGT
CAGAGGTGGCGAAACCCGACAGGACTATAAAGATACCAGGCGTTTCCCCCTGGAAGCTCCCTCGTGCGCT
CTCCTGTTCCGACCCTGCCGCTTACCGGATACCTGTCCGCCTTTCTCCCTTCGGGAAGCGTGGCGCTTTC
TCATAGCTCACGCTGTAGGTATCTCAGTTCGGTGTAGGTCGTTCGCTCCAAGCTGGGCTGTGTGCACGAA
CCCCCCGTTCAGCCCGACCGCTGCGCCTTATCCGGTAACTATCGTCTTGAGTCCAACCCGGTAAGACACG
ACTTATCGCCACTGGCAGCAGCCACTGGTAACAGGATTAGCAGAGCGAGGTATGTAGGCGGTGCTACAGA
GTTCTTGAAGTGGTGGCCTAACTACGGCTACACTAGAAGAACAGTATTTGGTATCTGCGCTCTGCTGAAG
CCAGTTACCTTCGGAAAAAGAGTTGGTAGCTCTTGATCCGGCAAACAAACCACCGCTGGTAGCGGTGGTT
TTTTTGTTTGCAAGCAGCAGATTACGCGCAGAAAAAAAGGATCTCAAGAAGATCCTTTGATCTTTTCTAC
GGGGTCTGACGCTCAGTGGAACGAAAACTCACGTTAAGGGATTTTGGTCATGAGATTATCAAAAAGGATC
TTCACCTAGATCCTTTTAAATTAAAAATGAAGTTTTAAATCAATCTAAAGTATATATGAGTAAACTTGGT
CTGACAGTTACCAATGCTTAATCAGTGAGGCACCTATCTCAGCGATCTGTCTATTTCGTTCATCCATAGT
TGCCTGACTCCCCGTCGTGTAGATAACTACGATACGGGAGGGCTTACCATCTGGCCCCAGTGCTGCAATG
ATACCGCGAGACCCACGCTCACCGGCTCCAGATTTATCAGCAATAAACCAGCCAGCCGGAAGGGCCGAGC
GCAGAAGTGGTCCTGCAACTTTATCCGCCTCCATCCAGTCTATTAATTGTTGCCGGGAAGCTAGAGTAAG
TAGTTCGCCAGTTAATAGTTTGCGCAACGTTGTTGCCATTGCTACAGGCATCGTGGTGTCACGCTCGTCG
TTTGGTATGGCTTCATTCAGCTCCGGTTCCCAACGATCAAGGCGAGTTACATGATCCCCCATGTTGTGCA
AAAAAGCGGTTAGCTCCTTCGGTCCTCCGATCGTTGTCAGAAGTAAGTTGGCCGCAGTGTTATCACTCAT
GGTTATGGCAGCACTGCATAATTCTCTTACTGTCATGCCATCCGTAAGATGCTTTTCTGTGACTGGTGAG
TACTCAACCAAGTCATTCTGAGAATAGTGTATGCGGCGACCGAGTTGCTCTTGCCCGGCGTCAATACGGG
ATAATACCGCGCCACATAGCAGAACTTTAAAAGTGCTCATCATTGGAAAACGTTCTTCGGGGCGAAAACT
CTCAAGGATCTTACCGCTGTTGAGATCCAGTTCGATGTAACCCACTCGTGCACCCAACTGATCTTCAGCA
TCTTTTACTTTCACCAGCGTTTCTGGGTGAGCAAAAACAGGAAGGCAAAATGCCGCAAAAAAGGGAATAA
GGGCGACACGGAAATGTTGAATACTCATACTCTTCCTTTTTCAATATTATTGAAGCATTTATCAGGGTTA
TTGTCTCATGAGCGGATACATATTTGAATGTATTTAGAAAAATAAACAAATAGGGGTTCCGCGCACATTT
CCCCGAAAAGTGCCACCTGACG
