>Addgene plasmid #13003 | pcDNA3.1/Myc-His(-)-HSulf-1 | addgene partial sequence | sequence record 19422 | T7 5'-TAATACGACTCACTATAGGG-3'
CGGGCCCTCTAGACTCGAGACAATGAAGTATTCTTGCTGTGCTCTGGTTTTGGCTGTCCTGGGCACAGAA
TTGCTGGGAAGCCTCTGTTCGACTGTCAGATCCCCGAGGTTCAGAGGACGGATACAGCAGGAACGAAAAA
ACATCCGACCCAACATTATTCTTGTGCTTACCGATGATCAAGATGTGGAGCTGGGGTCCCTGCAAGTCAT
GAACAAAACGAGAAAGATTATGGAACATGGGGGGGCCACCTTCATCAATGCCTTTGTGACTACACCCATG
TGCTGCCCGTCACGGTCCTCCATGCTCACCGGGAAGTATGTGCACAATCACAATGTCTACACCAACAACG
AGAACTGCTCTTCCCCCTCGTGGCAGGCCATGCATGAGCCTCGGACTTTTGCTGTATATCTTAACAACAC
TGGCTACAGAACAGCCTTTTTTGGAAAATACCTCAATGAATATAATGGCAGCTACATCCCCCCTGGGTGG
CGAGAATGGCTTGGATTAATCAAGAATTCTCGCTTCTATAATTACACTGTTTGTCGCAATGGCATCAAAG
AAAAGCATGGATTTGATTATGCAAAGGACTACTTCACAGACTTAATCACTAACGAGAGCATTAATTACTT
CAAAATGTCTAAGAGAATGTATCCCCATAGGCCCGTTATGATGGTGATCAGCCACGCTGCGCCCCACGGC
CCCGAGGACTCAGCCCCACAGTTTTCTAAACTGTACCCCAATG
